Addgene plasmid #20245: pE1B-C-F/Sox10-MCS6
Depositing lab: William Pavan. Depositing organization: National Human Genome Research Institute (NHGRI). Publication: Identification of neural crest and glial enhancers at the mouse Sox10 locus through transgenesis in zebrafish. Antonellis A, Huynh JL, Lee-Lin SQ, Vinton RM, Renaud G, Loftus SK, Elliot G, Wolfsberg TG, Green ED, McCallion AS, Pavan WJ. PLoS Genet. 2008 . 4(9):e1000174. 10.1371/journal.pgen.1000174 PubMed 18773071.
Backbone
  Vector backbone: pE1B-C-F
  Backbone size w/o insert (bp): 4909
  Vector type: Mammalian Expression
Growth in bacteria
  Bacterial resistance: Ampicillin, 100 μg/mL
  Growth temperature: 37°C
  Growth strain: DH5alpha
  Copy number: High Copy
Gene/Insert
  Gene/Insert name: Sox10-MCS6
  Species: M. musculus (mouse)
  Insert size (bp): 580
  Cloning method: Gateway Cloning; 5′ cloning site attR (destroyed during cloning); 3′ cloning site attR (destroyed during cloning)
  Sequencing primers: 5′ n/a
Terms and licenses: Academic/Nonprofit Terms; Industry Terms: Not Available to Industry
How to cite: pE1B-C-F/Sox10-MCS6 was a gift from William Pavan (Addgene plasmid # 20245 ; http://n2t.net/addgene:20245 ; RRID:Addgene_20245)
