[The description below was written by a language model from this plasmid's Addgene catalogue record and pLannotate feature annotations shown in this document.]
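Description:
pE1B-C-F/Sox10-MCS6 is a mammalian luciferase reporter plasmid built to test the enhancer activity of a noncoding segment from the mouse Sox10 locus. The backbone, pE1B-C-F (about 4.9 kb), is a Gateway destination vector. The 580 bp Sox10-MCS6 insert was introduced by recombination that consumed the attR sites, and in the 5,489 nt sequence it lies between the resulting attB1 and attB2 sites. The plasmid is propagated in E. coli at high copy from a ColE1/pUC-type origin under ampicillin selection (AmpR with its bla promoter). It also carries an f1 origin for single-stranded DNA production. Short fragments of TcR, lacZα and SV40 large T antigen are annotated but appear to be non-functional remnants of earlier vector construction.

The insert sits immediately upstream of a firefly luciferase (luc+) coding sequence, which is terminated by an SV40 polyadenylation signal. The annotation does not identify a promoter between attB2 and luciferase. The backbone name suggests a minimal E1B promoter in this short interval, but the record does not state this explicitly. Upstream of the Gateway cassette, a synthetic poly(A) signal and an RNA polymerase II pause site from the human α2 globin gene block read-through transcription from the backbone, so luciferase output reflects the regulatory activity of the cloned element rather than spurious upstream transcription. No mammalian selection marker is annotated, consistent with use in transient transfection assays. The associated publication concerns the identification of neural crest and glial enhancers at the mouse Sox10 locus, and this construct fits the role of measuring the activity of one such candidate sequence in cultured cells.
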