Features (pLannotate 1.2.2; 13 found; start..end, strand, type, name):
    111..1763    +  CDS            luciferase: firefly luciferase; luc+; enhanced luc+ version of the luciferase gene
   1804..1925    -  polyA_signal   SV40 poly(A) signal: SV40 polyadenylation signal
   1948..2016    -  CDS            large T antigen (fragment): large T antigen from SV40 (simian virus 40)
   2032..2164    +  CDS            TcR (fragment): tetracycline efflux protein; tet; confers resistance to tetracycline
   2344..2932    -  rep_origin     ori: high-copy-number ColE1/pMB1/pBR322/pUC origin of replication
   3103..3963    -  CDS            AmpR: β-lactamase; bla; confers resistance to ampicillin, carbenicillin, and related antibiotics
   3964..4068    -  promoter       AmpR promoter: bla
   4095..4523    +  rep_origin     f1 ori (sequence partly withheld): f1 bacteriophage origin of replication; arrow indicates direction of (+) strand synthesis
   4555..4622    -  CDS            lacZα (fragment): LacZα fragment of β-galactosidase; lacZ fragment
   4681..4729    +  polyA_signal   poly(A) signal: synthetic polyadenylation signal
   4743..4834    +  misc_feature   pause site: RNA polymerase II transcriptional pause signal from the human α2 globin gene
   4873..4897    +  protein_bind   attB1: mutant version of attB; recombination site for the Gateway® BP reaction BP Clonase™
   5479..14      -  protein_bind   attB2 (across the origin): mutant version of attB; recombination site for the Gateway® BP reaction BP Clonase™
>Addgene plasmid #20245 | pE1B-C-F/Sox10-MCS6 | depositor full sequence | sequence record 9528 | Author sequence
TTGTACAAAGTGGTGATGGGCTCGAGATCTCAGGGATATAAAGCTGGGTTGGTGTTGCTTTGAATAGTTC
ATCTTAAGCTTGGCATTCCGGTACTGTTGGTAAAGCCACCATGGAAGACGCCAAAAACATAAAGAAAGGC
CCGGCGCCATTCTATCCGCTGGAAGATGGAACCGCTGGAGAGCAACTGCATAAGGCTATGAAGAGATACG
CCCTGGTTCCTGGAACAATTGCTTTTACAGATGCACATATCGAGGTGGACATCACTTACGCTGAGTACTT
CGAAATGTCCGTTCGGTTGGCAGAAGCTATGAAACGATATGGGCTGAATACAAATCACAGAATCGTCGTA
TGCAGTGAAAACTCTCTTCAATTCTTTATGCCGGTGTTGGGCGCGTTATTTATCGGAGTTGCAGTTGCGC
CCGCGAACGACATTTATAATGAACGTGAATTGCTCAACAGTATGGGCATTTCGCAGCCTACCGTGGTGTT
CGTTTCCAAAAAGGGGTTGCAAAAAATTTTGAACGTGCAAAAAAAGCTCCCAATCATCCAAAAAATTATT
ATCATGGATTCTAAAACGGATTACCAGGGATTTCAGTCGATGTACACGTTCGTCACATCTCATCTACCTC
CCGGTTTTAATGAATACGATTTTGTGCCAGAGTCCTTCGATAGGGACAAGACAATTGCACTGATCATGAA
CTCCTCTGGATCTACTGGTCTGCCTAAAGGTGTCGCTCTGCCTCATAGAACTGCCTGCGTGAGATTCTCG
CATGCCAGAGATCCTATTTTTGGCAATCAAATCATTCCGGATACTGCGATTTTAAGTGTTGTTCCATTCC
ATCACGGTTTTGGAATGTTTACTACACTCGGATATTTGATATGTGGATTTCGAGTCGTCTTAATGTATAG
ATTTGAAGAAGAGCTGTTTCTGAGGAGCCTTCAGGATTACAAGATTCAAAGTGCGCTGCTGGTGCCAACC
CTATTCTCCTTCTTCGCCAAAAGCACTCTGATTGACAAATACGATTTATCTAATTTACACGAAATTGCTT
CTGGTGGCGCTCCCCTCTCTAAGGAAGTCGGGGAAGCGGTTGCCAAGAGGTTCCATCTGCCAGGTATCAG
GCAAGGATATGGGCTCACTGAGACTACATCAGCTATTCTGATTACACCCGAGGGGGATGATAAACCGGGC
GCGGTCGGTAAAGTTGTTCCATTTTTTGAAGCGAAGGTTGTGGATCTGGATACCGGGAAAACGCTGGGCG
TTAATCAAAGAGGCGAACTGTGTGTGAGAGGTCCTATGATTATGTCCGGTTATGTAAACAATCCGGAAGC
GACCAACGCCTTGATTGACAAGGATGGATGGCTACATTCTGGAGACATAGCTTACTGGGACGAAGACGAA
CACTTCTTCATCGTTGACCGCCTGAAGTCTCTGATTAAGTACAAAGGCTATCAGGTGGCTCCCGCTGAAT
TGGAATCCATCTTGCTCCAACACCCCAACATCTTCGACGCAGGTGTCGCAGGTCTTCCCGACGATGACGC
CGGTGAACTTCCCGCCGCCGTTGTTGTTTTGGAGCACGGAAAGACGATGACGGAAAAAGAGATCGTGGAT
TACGTCGCCAGTCAAGTAACAACCGCGAAAAAGTTGCGCGGAGGAGTTGTGTTTGTGGACGAAGTACCGA
AAGGTCTTACCGGAAAACTCGACGCAAGAAAAATCAGAGAGATCCTCATAAAGGCCAAGAAGGGCGGAAA
GATCGCCGTGTAATTCTAGAGTCGGGGCGGCCGGCCGCTTCGAGCAGACATGATAAGATACATTGATGAG
TTTGGACAAACCACAACTAGAATGCAGTGAAAAAAATGCTTTATTTGTGAAATTTGTGATGCTATTGCTT
TATTTGTAACCATTATAAGCTGCAATAAACAAGTTAACAACAACAATTGCATTCATTTTATGTTTCAGGT
TCAGGGGGAGGTGTGGGAGGTTTTTTAAAGCAAGTAAAACCTCTACAAATGTGGTAAAATCGATAAGGAT
CCGTCGACCGATGCCCTTGAGAGCCTTCAACCCAGTCAGCTCCTTCCGGTGGGCGCGGGGCATGACTATC
GTCGCCGCACTTATGACTGTCTTCTTTATCATGCAACTCGTAGGACAGGTGCCGGCAGCGCTCTTCCGCT
TCCTCGCTCACTGACTCGCTGCGCTCGGTCGTTCGGCTGCGGCGAGCGGTATCAGCTCACTCAAAGGCGG
TAATACGGTTATCCACAGAATCAGGGGATAACGCAGGAAAGAACATGTGAGCAAAAGGCCAGCAAAAGGC
CAGGAACCGTAAAAAGGCCGCGTTGCTGGCGTTTTTCCATAGGCTCCGCCCCCCTGACGAGCATCACAAA
AATCGACGCTCAAGTCAGAGGTGGCGAAACCCGACAGGACTATAAAGATACCAGGCGTTTCCCCCTGGAA
GCTCCCTCGTGCGCTCTCCTGTTCCGACCCTGCCGCTTACCGGATACCTGTCCGCCTTTCTCCCTTCGGG
AAGCGTGGCGCTTTCTCATAGCTCACGCTGTAGGTATCTCAGTTCGGTGTAGGTCGTTCGCTCCAAGCTG
GGCTGTGTGCACGAACCCCCCGTTCAGCCCGACCGCTGCGCCTTATCCGGTAACTATCGTCTTGAGTCCA
ACCCGGTAAGACACGACTTATCGCCACTGGCAGCAGCCACTGGTAACAGGATTAGCAGAGCGAGGTATGT
AGGCGGTGCTACAGAGTTCTTGAAGTGGTGGCCTAACTACGGCTACACTAGAAGAACAGTATTTGGTATC
TGCGCTCTGCTGAAGCCAGTTACCTTCGGAAAAAGAGTTGGTAGCTCTTGATCCGGCAAACAAACCACCG
CTGGTAGCGGTGGTTTTTTTGTTTGCAAGCAGCAGATTACGCGCAGAAAAAAAGGATCTCAAGAAGATCC
TTTGATCTTTTCTACGGGGTCTGACGCTCAGTGGAACGAAAACTCACGTTAAGGGATTTTGGTCATGAGA
TTATCAAAAAGGATCTTCACCTAGATCCTTTTAAATTAAAAATGAAGTTTTAAATCAATCTAAAGTATAT
ATGAGTAAACTTGGTCTGACAGTTACCAATGCTTAATCAGTGAGGCACCTATCTCAGCGATCTGTCTATT
TCGTTCATCCATAGTTGCCTGACTCCCCGTCGTGTAGATAACTACGATACGGGAGGGCTTACCATCTGGC
CCCAGTGCTGCAATGATACCGCGAGACCCACGCTCACCGGCTCCAGATTTATCAGCAATAAACCAGCCAG
CCGGAAGGGCCGAGCGCAGAAGTGGTCCTGCAACTTTATCCGCCTCCATCCAGTCTATTAATTGTTGCCG
GGAAGCTAGAGTAAGTAGTTCGCCAGTTAATAGTTTGCGCAACGTTGTTGCCATTGCTACAGGCATCGTG
GTGTCACGCTCGTCGTTTGGTATGGCTTCATTCAGCTCCGGTTCCCAACGATCAAGGCGAGTTACATGAT
CCCCCATGTTGTGCAAAAAAGCGGTTAGCTCCTTCGGTCCTCCGATCGTTGTCAGAAGTAAGTTGGCCGC
AGTGTTATCACTCATGGTTATGGCAGCACTGCATAATTCTCTTACTGTCATGCCATCCGTAAGATGCTTT
TCTGTGACTGGTGAGTACTCAACCAAGTCATTCTGAGAATAGTGTATGCGGCGACCGAGTTGCTCTTGCC
CGGCGTCAATACGGGATAATACCGCGCCACATAGCAGAACTTTAAAAGTGCTCATCATTGGAAAACGTTC
TTCGGGGCGAAAACTCTCAAGGATCTTACCGCTGTTGAGATCCAGTTCGATGTAACCCACTCGTGCACCC
AACTGATCTTCAGCATCTTTTACTTTCACCAGCGTTTCTGGGTGAGCAAAAACAGGAAGGCAAAATGCCG
CAAAAAAGGGAATAAGGGCGACACGGAAATGTTGAATACTCATACTCTTCCTTTTTCAATATTATTGAAG
CATTTATCAGGGTTATTGTCTCATGAGCGGATACATATTTGAATGTATTTAGAAAAATAAACAAATAGGG
GTTCCGCGCACATTTCCCCGAAAAGTGCCACCTG
[124 nt withheld, positions 4095-4218]
C
[91 nt withheld, positions 4220-4310]
A
[49 nt withheld, positions 4312-4360]
CCTTTGACGTTGGAGTCCACGTTCTTT
[37 nt withheld, positions 4388-4424]
ACCCTATCTCGGTCTATTCTTTTGATTTATAAGGGATTTTGCCGATTTCGGCCTATTGGTTAAAAAATGA
GCTGATTTAACAAAAATTTAACGCGAATTTTAACAAAATATTAACGCTTACAATTTGCCATTCGCCATTC
AGGCTGCGCAACTGTTGGGAAGGGCGATCGGTGCGGGCCTCTTCGCTATTACGCCAGCCCAAGCTACCAT
GATAAGTAAGTAATATTAAGGTACGGGAGGTACTTGGAGCGGCCGCAATAAAATATCTTTATTTTCATTA
CATCTGTGTGTTGGTTTTTTGTGTGAATCGATAGTACTAACATACGCTCTCCATCAAAACAAAACGAAAC
AAAACAAACTAGCAAAATAGGCTGTCCCCAGTGCAAGTGCAGGTGCCAGAACATTTCTCTATCGATAGGT
ACCGAGCTCTTACGCGTGCTAGCCCATCACAAGTTTGTACAAAAAAGCAGGCTATGGTGACCTTGACAAG
TCCCCAGCTTTAAGCCCTGTTAAGTCAAGCCCCTGGTCCCAGACCCTTCACAGATATCCTGGTTGGTGGC
TGATCCTTCTCATCTGGCTGCTTTTTCTTCATGTGGGGTGTGGGTCGCTTCTACAGTTGCTTCTAGCCCC
AAAATATCCATGTTCCAAGCCTGTGTCACCATCCTGCCCCCAAACAAGCCCCCGCCACTTCCTTGAACAT
CAATGGCCCCACTGTTCTGGAATGATCCAGGCATGAGGCTTTGGAGTCAATCTTGACTCAGCCAACTCCT
CACCCCCACGGCTGGTCACCAGCCACACGGCTTTTCCCCTAAGCCATTGTTCATACCCACCAACCCCTTC
TGAGGGCCTTGGATCCCTCTTTCTCGGACTCTGTTTGGTCTGAAATCTGGGTGTTTCTGTCCATTTTCTA
CATGGCCAGCCCCAGCAGCGCTCTAGGGGGTCTGTGCTGGGGCCCTCCAAAAACCGCACAGCAGTTCCCT
GGTAAGAAGTGACTTAAAACCCAGGAGTGCCACCCCAAACTCTGAGCAAGAAGCCCTGCTGCACCCCAGA
GGCTACCCAGCTTTC
