>Addgene plasmid #20245 | pE1B-C-F/Sox10-MCS6 | addgene partial sequence | sequence record 26100 | 20245 with LucNrev
GGCGCCGGGCCTTTCTTTATGTTTTTGGCGTCTTCCATGGTGGCTTTACCAACAGTACCGGAATGCCAAG
CTTAAGATGAACTATTCAAAGCAACACCAACCCAGCTTTATATCCCTGAGATCTCGAGCCCATCACAAGT
TTGTACAAAAAAGCAGGCTATGGTGACCTTGACAAGTCCCCAGCTTTAAGCCCTGTTAAGTCAAGCCCCT
GGTCCCAGACCCTTCACAGATATCCTGGTTGGTGGCTGATCCTTCTCATCTGGCTGCTTTTTCTTCATGT
GGGGTGTGGGTCGCTTCTACAGTTGCTTCTAGCCCCAAAATATCCATGTTCCAAGCCTGTGTCACCATCC
TGCCCCCAAACAAGCCCCCGCCACTTCCTTGAACATCAATGGCCCCACTGTTCTGGAATGATCCAGGCAT
GAGGCTTTGGAGTCAATCTTGACTCAGCCAACTCCTCACCCCCACGGCTGGTCACCAGCCACACGGCTTT
TCCCCTAAGCCATTGTTCATACCCACCAACCCCTTCTGAGGGCCTTGGATCCCTCTTTCTCGGACTCTGT
TTGGTCTGAAATCTGGGTGTTTCTGTCCATTTTCTACATGGCCAGCCCCAGCAGCGCTCTAGGGGGTCTG
TGCTGGGGCCCTCCAAAAACCGCACAGCAGTTCCCTGGTAAGAAGTGACTTAAAACCCAGGAGTGCCACC
CCAAACTCTGAGCAAGAAGCCCTGCTGCACCCCAGA
